Addgene plasmid #206173: pcDNA3.1+N-eGFP_SAMD9L
Purpose: mammalian expression of WT SAMD9L
Depositing lab: Christopher Goodnow. Depositing organization: Garvan Institute of Medical Research. Publication: SAMD9L autoinflammatory or ataxia pancytopenia disease mutations activate cell-autonomous translational repression. Russell AJ, Gray PE, Ziegler JB, Kim YJ, Smith S, Sewell WA, Goodnow CC. Proc Natl Acad Sci U S A. 2021 Aug 24;118(34):e2110190118. doi: 10.1073/pnas.2110190118. PubMed 34417303.
Backbone
  Vector backbone: pCDNA3.1+N-eGFP
  Vector type: Mammalian Expression
  Selectable markers: Neomycin (select with G418)
Growth in bacteria
  Bacterial resistance: Ampicillin, 100 μg/mL
  Growth temperature: 37°C
  Growth strain: DH5alpha
  Copy number: High Copy
Gene/Insert
  Gene/Insert name: SAMD9L
  Species: H. sapiens (human)
  Insert size (bp): 4757
  Mutation: WT
  Entrez Gene: SAMD9L (a.k.a. UEF1, DRIF2, C7orf6, FLJ39885, KIAA2005)
  Promoter: CMV
  Tag / fusion protein: GFP (N terminal on insert)
  Cloning method: Restriction Enzyme; 5′ cloning site NotI (unknown if destroyed); 3′ cloning site XhoI (unknown if destroyed)
Terms and licenses: Academic/Nonprofit Terms; Industry Terms: Not Available to Industry
How to cite: pcDNA3.1+N-eGFP_SAMD9L was a gift from Christopher Goodnow (Addgene plasmid # 206173 ; http://n2t.net/addgene:206173 ; RRID:Addgene_206173)
