[The description below was written by a language model from this plasmid's Addgene catalogue record and pLannotate feature annotations shown in this document.]
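Description:
pcDNA3.1+N-eGFP_SAMD9L is a mammalian expression plasmid of about 10.9 kb, built on the pcDNA3.1+N-eGFP backbone, that produces wild-type human SAMD9L as an N-terminal GFP fusion. Transcription is driven by the human cytomegalovirus immediate-early enhancer and promoter. A T7 promoter lies just downstream of it, a standard pcDNA3.1 element that can serve for in vitro transcription or as a sequencing primer site. The annotated GFP coding sequence is followed after a short linker region by the SAMD9L open reading frame of roughly 4.75 kb. The record says the insert was cloned between NotI and XhoI sites. The transcript ends at the bovine growth hormone polyadenylation signal.

In bacteria the plasmid is maintained at high copy through a ColE1/pUC-type origin and selected with ampicillin through the β-lactamase gene and its own promoter. An f1 phage origin is also present. A separate cassette places the neomycin phosphotransferase gene under the SV40 enhancer/early promoter with an SV40 polyadenylation signal, which allows G418 selection of stably transfected mammalian cells. The automated annotation also lists several short fragments (an HIV-1 LTR piece, bom, ble, lacI, and lac promoter/operator elements). These appear to be backbone remnants or partial matches rather than functional parts of the design.

The stated purpose is mammalian expression of wild-type SAMD9L, and the GFP tag allows expressing cells and the fusion protein to be followed by fluorescence. The associated study examines how SAMD9L mutations that cause autoinflammatory disease or ataxia pancytopenia activate cell-autonomous translational repression, so this construct plausibly serves as the wild-type reference for mutant versions.
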