Features (pLannotate 1.2.2; 21 found; start..end, strand, type, name):
     28..80      -  misc_feature   bom (fragment): basis of mobility region from pBR322
    235..614     +  enhancer       CMV enhancer: human cytomegalovirus immediate early enhancer
    615..818     +  promoter       CMV promoter: human cytomegalovirus (CMV) immediate early promoter
    814..847     +  LTR            5' LTR (truncated) (fragment): truncated 5' long terminal repeat (LTR) from HIV-1
    863..881     +  promoter       T7 promoter: promoter for bacteriophage T7 RNA polymerase
    923..1636    +  CDS            GFP (S65T): GFP (S65T) is a basic (constitutively fluorescent) green fluorescent protein published in 1995, derived from Aequorea victoria.
   1691..6442    +  CDS            SAMD9L: SAM9L_HUMAN - Also known as C7orf6, DRIF2, KIAA2005, UEF. Experimental evidence at protein level: Swiss-Prot protein existence level 1. May be involved in endosome fusion. Mediates down-regulation of growth factor signaling via internalization of growth factor receptors. From Homo sapiens (Human).
   6489..6713    +  polyA_signal   bGH poly(A) signal: bovine growth hormone polyadenylation signal
   6717..6738    +  promoter       SV40 promoter (fragment): SV40 enhancer and early promoter
   6759..7187    +  rep_origin     f1 ori (sequence partly withheld): f1 bacteriophage origin of replication; arrow indicates direction of (+) strand synthesis
   7201..7530    +  promoter       SV40 promoter: SV40 enhancer and early promoter
   7597..8388    +  CDS            neo: KKA2_KLEPN - Also known as kan, nptII. Experimental evidence at protein level: Swiss-Prot protein existence level 1. Resistance to kanamycin, neomycin, paromomycin, ribostamycin, butirosin and gentamicin B. From Klebsiella pneumoniae.
   8412..8570    +  CDS            ble (fragment): BLE_KLEPN - Experimental evidence at protein level: Swiss-Prot protein existence level 1. Binding protein with a strong affinity to the bleomycin family of antibiotics. Binds to CL990; an antimitotic-antibiotic compound. From Klebsiella pneumoniae.
   8565..8686    +  polyA_signal   SV40 poly(A) signal: SV40 polyadenylation signal
   8757..8779    -  protein_bind   lac operator (fragment): The lac repressor binds to the lac operator to inhibit transcription in E. coli. This inhibition can be relieved by adding lactose or isopropyl-β-D-thiogalactopyranoside (IPTG). lac repressor encoded by lacI
   8783..8813    -  promoter       lac promoter: promoter for the E. coli lac operon
   8828..8849    -  protein_bind   CAP binding site: CAP binding activates transcription in the presence of cAMP. E. coli catabolite activator protein
   8862..8954    -  CDS            lacI (fragment): lac repressor; lacI; The lac repressor binds to the lac operator to inhibit transcription in E. coli. This inhibition can be relieved by adding lactose or isopropyl-β-D-thiogalactopyranoside (IPTG).
   9137..9725    -  rep_origin     ori: high-copy-number ColE1/pMB1/pBR322/pUC origin of replication
   9896..10756   -  CDS            AmpR: β-lactamase; bla; confers resistance to ampicillin, carbenicillin, and related antibiotics
  10757..10861   -  promoter       AmpR promoter: bla
>Addgene plasmid #206173 | pcDNA3.1+N-eGFP_SAMD9L | addgene full sequence | sequence record 415377 | Addgene NGS Result
GACGGATCGGGAGATCTCCCGATCCCCTATGGTGCACTCTCAGTACAATCTGCTCTGATGCCGCATAGTT
AAGCCAGTATCTGCTCCCTGCTTGTGTGTTGGAGGTCGCTGAGTAGTGCGCGAGCAAAATTTAAGCTACA
ACAAGGCAAGGCTTGACCGACAATTGCATGAAGAATCTGCTTAGGGTTAGGCGTTTTGCGCTGCTTCGCG
ATGTACGGGCCAGATATACGCGTTGACATTGATTATTGACTAGTTATTAATAGTAATCAATTACGGGGTC
ATTAGTTCATAGCCCATATATGGAGTTCCGCGTTACATAACTTACGGTAAATGGCCCGCCTGGCTGACCG
CCCAACGACCCCCGCCCATTGACGTCAATAATGACGTATGTTCCCATAGTAACGCCAATAGGGACTTTCC
ATTGACGTCAATGGGTGGAGTATTTACGGTAAACTGCCCACTTGGCAGTACATCAAGTGTATCATATGCC
AAGTACGCCCCCTATTGACGTCAATGACGGTAAATGGCCCGCCTGGCATTATGCCCAGTACATGACCTTA
TGGGACTTTCCTACTTGGCAGTACATCTACGTATTAGTCATCGCTATTACCATGGTGATGCGGTTTTGGC
AGTACATCAATGGGCGTGGATAGCGGTTTGACTCACGGGGATTTCCAAGTCTCCACCCCATTGACGTCAA
TGGGAGTTTGTTTTGGCACCAAAATCAACGGGACTTTCCAAAATGTCGTAACAACTCCGCCCCATTGACG
CAAATGGGCGGTAGGCGTGTACGGTGGGAGGTCTATATAAGCAGAGCTCTCTGGCTAACTAGAGAACCCA
CTGCTTACTGGCTTATCGAAATTAATACGACTCACTATAGGGAGACCCAAGCTGGCTAGCGTTTAAACTT
AAGCTTGCCACCATGAGCAAGGGCGAGGAGCTGTTCACCGGGGTGGTGCCCATCCTGGTCGAGCTGGACG
GCGACGTAAACGGCCACAAGTTCAGCGTGTCCGGCGAGGGCGAGGGCGATGCCACCTACGGCAAGCTGAC
CCTGAAGTTCATCTGCACCACCGGCAAGCTGCCCGTGCCCTGGCCCACCCTCGTGACCACCCTGACCTAC
GGCGTGCAGTGCTTCAGCCGCTACCCCGACCACATGAAGCAGCACGACTTCTTCAAGTCCGCCATGCCCG
AAGGCTACGTCCAGGAGCGCACCATCTTCTTCAAGGACGACGGCAACTACAAGACCCGCGCCGAGGTGAA
GTTCGAGGGCGACACCCTGGTGAACCGCATCGAGCTGAAGGGCATCGACTTCAAGGAGGACGGCAACATC
CTGGGGCACAAGCTGGAGTACAACTACAACAGCCACAACGTCTATATCATGGCCGACAAGCAGAAGAACG
GCATCAAGGTGAACTTCAAGATCCGCCACAACATCGAGGACGGCAGCGTGCAGCTCGCCGACCACTACCA
GCAGAACACCCCCATCGGCGACGGCCCCGTGCTGCTGCCCGACAACCACTACCTGAGCACCCAGTCCGCC
CTGAGCAAAGACCCCAACGAGAAGCGCGATCACATGGTCCTGCTGGAGTTCGTGACCGCCGCCGGGATCA
CTCACGGCATGGACGAGCTGTACAAGGGTACCGAGCTCGGATCCGAATTCTGCAGATATCCAGCACAGTG
GCGGCCGCTTATGAGTAAACAAGTATCTCTACCTGAAATGATTAAAGACTGGACCAAAGAGCATGTGAAA
AAATGGGTAAATGAAGACCTTAAGATTAATGAGCAATACGGGCAAATTCTGCTCAGTGAAGAAGTAACAG
GATTAGTCCTGCAGGAATTAACTGAGAAGGACCTTGTAGAAATGGGGCTACCATGGGGTCCAGCACTTTT
GATAAAACGTTCATACAACAAATTGAATAGTAAGTCCCCTGAAAGTGACAATCATGATCCGGGACAATTA
GATAATTCAAAACCGTCCAAAACAGAACACCAGAAAAATCCAAAACACACCAAAAAGGAAGAAGAAAATT
CAATGTCATCTAATATTGATTATGATCCCAGAGAGATCAGAGATATCAAACAAGAAGAATCAATTCTTAT
GAAAGAAAATGTGTTAGATGAAGTAGCAAATGCTAAACACAAGAAAAAGGGTAAGCTAAAACCTGAACAA
TTGACTTGTATGCCATATCCTTTTGATCAGTTCCATGACAGCCATCGCTACATAGAACATTATACTCTAC
AACCTGAAACAGGAGCACTCAATCTCATTGATCCAATACATGAGTTCAAAGCTCTCACAAACACAGAAAC
AGCCACGGAAGTGGACATTAAGATGAAATTCAGCAATGAAGTCTTCCGATTTGCATCAGCTTGTATGAAT
TCACGCACCAATGGCACCATCCATTTTGGAGTCAAGGACAAACCCCATGGAGAAATTGTTGGTGTGAAAA
TCACCAGTAAGGCTGCCTTCATTGACCACTTCAATGTAATGATCAAAAAGTATTTTGAAGAAAGTGAGAT
CAATGAAGCCAAGAAGTGTATTCGGGAGCCAAGGTTTGTGGAAGTCCTTCTGCAGAACAATACACCATCT
GACAGATTTGTCATTGAAGTTGATACTATTCCAAAACACTCTATATGTAATGATAAGTATTTCTACATTC
AGATGCAAATTTGTAAAGATAAAATATGGAAACAAAACCAAAATCTTTCACTGTTTGTAAGAGAAGGGGC
TAGCTCTAGGGATATCCTGGCCAATTCCAAGCAACGGGATGTAGATTTCAAGGCATTTTTACAAAATTTA
AAGTCACTGGTAGCATCTAGAAAAGAGGCTGAAGAAGAGTATGGAATGAAGGCAATGAAGAAGGAGAGTG
AAGGACTAAAGCTGGTTAAACTTCTCATAGGAAACCGAGACTCACTGGATAATTCATACTATGACTGGTA
CATTCTTGTAACAAATAAATGCCATCCAAACCAAATAAAGCACTTAGATTTTTTAAAAGAAATTAAATGG
TTTGCTGTGTTGGAGTTTGATCCTGAATCTATGATCAATGGAGTGGTCAAAGCTTACAAAGAAAGTCGGG
TGGCAAACCTTCACTTTCCAAATCAATATGAAGACAAGACAACTAACATGTGGGAGAAGATTTCTACTCT
TAATCTTTACCAACAGCCCAGCTGGATTTTCTGCAACGGCAGATCAGACCTGAAAAGCGAGACATATAAA
CCTCTAGAACCACATTTATGGCAGAGAGAAAGAGCTTCAGAAGTCAGGAAACTAATTTTATTTCTCACAG
ATGAAAATATAATGACAAGAGGAAAATTTTTGGTAGTGTTTCTATTACTCTCTTCAGTGGAAAGCCCAGG
AGATCCACTCATTGAAACTTTCTGGGCTTTCTATCAAGCTCTCAAAGGAATGGAAAATATGTTGTGTATC
TCTGTAAACTCACATATTTATCAACGATGGAAAGATCTACTACAAACAAGAATGAAGATGGAAGATGAAC
TAACAAACCACAGTATTTCCACTTTAAATATAGAACTGGTAAACAGCACTATCCTTAAACTAAAATCGGT
GACTCGGTCATCAAGAAGGTTTTTGCCCGCCCGTGGATCTTCTTCAGTTATCCTAGAGAAAAAGAAAGAG
GATGTCTTGACTGCACTGGAAATCCTCTGTGAAAATGAGTGTACAGAGACAGACATCGAGAAAGACAAAT
CTAAATTCCTGGAGTTTAAGAAATCAAAAGAAGAACACTTTTATCGAGGTGGCAAAGTATCCTGGTGGAA
CTTCTATTTTTCTTCTGAAAACTATTCTTCAGATTTTGTTAAAAGGGACAGTTATGAAAAGCTTAAAGAT
TTAATACACTGCTGGGCAGAGTCTCCTAAACCAATATTTGCAAAAATCATCAATCTTTATCATCATCCAG
GCTGTGGAGGTACCACACTGGCTATGCATGTTCTCTGGGACTTAAAGAAAAACTTCAGATGTGCTGTGTT
AAAAAACAAGACAACTGATTTTGCAGAAATTGCAGAGCAAGTGATCAATCTGGTCACCTATAGGGCAAAG
AGCCATCAGGATTACATTCCTGTGCTTCTCCTTGTGGATGATTTTGAAGAACAAGAAAATGTCTACTTTC
TACAAAATGCCATCCATTCCGTTTTAGCAGAAAAGGATTTGCGATATGAAAAAACATTGGTAATTATCTT
AAACTGCATGAGATCCCGGAATCCAGATGAAAGTGCAAAATTGGCAGACAGTATTGCACTAAATTACCAA
CTTTCTTCCAAGGAACAAAGAGCTTTTGGTGCCAAACTGAAGGAAATTGAAAAGCAGCACAAGAACTGTG
AAAACTTTTATTCCTTCATGATCATGAAAAGCAATTTTGATGAAACATATATAGAAAATGTAGTCAGGAA
TATCCTAAAAGGACAGGATGTTGACAGCAAGGAAGCACAACTCATTTCCTTCCTGGCTTTACTCAGCTCT
TATGTTACTGACTCTACAATTTCAGTTTCACAGTGTGAAATATTTTTGGGAATCATATACACTAGTACAC
CCTGGGAACCTGAAAGCTTAGAAGACAAGATGGGAACTTATTCTACACTTCTAATAAAAACAGAAGTTGC
AGAATATGGGAGATACACAGGTGTGCGTATCATTCACCCTCTGATTGCCCTGTACTGTCTAAAAGAACTG
GAAAGAAGCTATCACTTGGATAAATGTCAAATTGCATTGAATATATTAGAAGAGAATTTATTCTATGATT
CTGGAATAGGAAGAGACAAATTTCAACATGATGTTCAAACTCTTCTGCTTACAAGACAGCGCAAGGTGTA
TGGAGATGAAACAGACACTCTGTTTTCCCCATTAATGGAAGCTTTACAGAATAAAGACATTGAAAAGGTC
TTGAGTGCAGGAAGTAGACGATTCCCACAAAATGCATTCATTTGTCAAGCCTTAGCAAGACATTTCTACA
TTAAAGAGAAGGACTTTAACACAGCTCTGGACTGGGCACGTCAGGCCAAAATGAAAGCACCTAAAAATTC
CTATATTTCAGATACACTAGGTCAAGTCTACAAAAGTGAAATCAAATGGTGGTTGGATGGGAACAAAAAC
TGTAGGAGCATTACTGTTAATGACCTAACACATCTCCTAGAAGCTGCGGAAAAAGCCTCAAGAGCTTTCA
AAGAATCCCAAAGGCAAACTGATAGTAAAAACTATGAAACCGAGAACTGGTCACCACAGAAGTCCCAGAG
ACGATATGACATGTATAACACAGCTTGTTTCTTGGGTGAAATAGAAGTTGGTCTTTACACTATCCAGATT
CTTCAGCTCACTCCCTTTTTCCACAAAGAAAATGAATTATCCAAAAAACATATGGTGCAATTTTTATCAG
GAAAGTGGACCATTCCTCCTGATCCCAGAAATGAATGTTATTTGGCTCTTAGCAAGTTCACATCCCACCT
AAAAAATTTACAATCAGATCTGAAAAGGTGCTTTGACTTTTTTATTGATTATATGGTTCTTCTGAAAATG
AGGTATACCCAAAAAGAAATTGCAGAAATCATGTTAAGCAAGAAAGTCAGTCGTTGTTTCAGGAAATACA
CAGAACTTTTCTGTCATTTGGATCCATGTCTATTACAAAGTAAAGAGAGTCAATTACTCCAGGAGGAGAA
TTGCAGGAAAAAGCTAGAAGCTCTGAGAGCAGATAGGTTTGCTGGACTCTTGGAATATCTTAATCCAAAC
TACAAAGATGCTACCACCATGGAAAGTATAGTGAATGAATATGCCTTCCTACTGCAGCAAAACTCAAAAA
AGCCCATGACAAATGAGAAACAAAATTCCATTTTGGCCAACATTATTCTGAGTTGTCTAAAGCCCAACTC
CAAGTTAATTCAACCACTTACCACGCTAAAAAAACAACTCCGAGAGGTCTTGCAATTTGTAGGACTAAGT
CATCAATATCCAGGTCCTTATTTCTTGGCCTGCCTCCTGTTCTGGCCAGAAAATCAAGAGCTAGATCAAG
ATTCCAAACTAATAGAAAAGTATGTTTCATCCTTAAATAGATCCTTCAGGGGACAGTACAAGCGCATGTG
CAGGTCCAAGCAGGCAAGCACACTTTTCTATCTGGGCAAAAGGAAGGGTCTAAACAGTATTGTTCACAAG
GCCAAAATAGAGCAGTACTTTGATAAAGCACAAAATACAAATTCCCTCTGGCACAGTGGGGATGTGTGGA
AAAAAAATGAAGTCAAAGACCTCCTGCGTCGTCTAACTGGTCAGGCTGAAGGCAAGCTAATCTCTGTAGA
ATATGGAACAGAGGAAAAAATAAAAATACCAGTAATATCTGTTTATTCAGGTCCACTCAGAAGTGGTAGG
AACATAGAAAGAGTGTCTTTCTACCTAGGATTTTCCATTGAAGGCCCTCTGGCATATGATATAGAAGTAA
TTTAACTCGAGTCTAGAGGGCCCGTTTAAACCCGCTGATCAGCCTCGACTGTGCCTTCTAGTTGCCAGCC
ATCTGTTGTTTGCCCCTCCCCCGTGCCTTCCTTGACCCTGGAAGGTGCCACTCCCACTGTCCTTTCCTAA
TAAAATGAGGAAATTGCATCGCATTGTCTGAGTAGGTGTCATTCTATTCTGGGGGGTGGGGTGGGGCAGG
ACAGCAAGGGGGAGGATTGGGAAGACAATAGCAGGCATGCTGGGGATGCGGTGGGCTCTATGGCTTCTGA
GGCGGAAAGAACCAGCTGGGGCTCTAGGGGGTATCCCC
[124 nt withheld, positions 6759-6882]
C
[91 nt withheld, positions 6884-6974]
A
[49 nt withheld, positions 6976-7024]
CCTTTGACGTTGGAGTCCACGTTCTTT
[37 nt withheld, positions 7052-7088]
ACCCTATCTCGGTCTATTCTTTTGATTTATAAGGGATTTTGCCGATTTCGGCCTATTGGTTAAAAAATGA
GCTGATTTAACAAAAATTTAACGCGAATTAATTCTGTGGAATGTGTGTCAGTTAGGGTGTGGAAAGTCCC
CAGGCTCCCCAGCAGGCAGAAGTATGCAAAGCATGCATCTCAATTAGTCAGCAACCAGGTGTGGAAAGTC
CCCAGGCTCCCCAGCAGGCAGAAGTATGCAAAGCATGCATCTCAATTAGTCAGCAACCATAGTCCCGCCC
CTAACTCCGCCCATCCCGCCCCTAACTCCGCCCAGTTCCGCCCATTCTCCGCCCCATGGCTGACTAATTT
TTTTTATTTATGCAGAGGCCGAGGCCGCCTCTGCCTCTGAGCTATTCCAGAAGTAGTGAGGAGGCTTTTT
TGGAGGCCTAGGCTTTTGCAAAAAGCTCCCGGGAGCTTGTATATCCATTTTCGGATCTGATCAAGAGACA
GGATGAGGATCGTTTCGCATGATTGAACAAGATGGATTGCACGCAGGTTCTCCGGCCGCTTGGGTGGAGA
GGCTATTCGGCTATGACTGGGCACAACAGACAATCGGCTGCTCTGATGCCGCCGTGTTCCGGCTGTCAGC
GCAGGGGCGCCCGGTTCTTTTTGTCAAGACCGACCTGTCCGGTGCCCTGAATGAACTGCAGGACGAGGCA
GCGCGGCTATCGTGGCTGGCCACGACGGGCGTTCCTTGCGCAGCTGTGCTCGACGTTGTCACTGAAGCGG
GAAGGGACTGGCTGCTATTGGGCGAAGTGCCGGGGCAGGATCTCCTGTCATCTCACCTTGCTCCTGCCGA
GAAAGTATCCATCATGGCTGATGCAATGCGGCGGCTGCATACGCTTGATCCGGCTACCTGCCCATTCGAC
CACCAAGCGAAACATCGCATCGAGCGAGCACGTACTCGGATGGAAGCCGGTCTTGTCGATCAGGATGATC
TGGACGAAGAGCATCAGGGGCTCGCGCCAGCCGAACTGTTCGCCAGGCTCAAGGCGCGCATGCCCGACGG
CGAGGATCTCGTCGTGACCCATGGCGATGCCTGCTTGCCGAATATCATGGTGGAAAATGGCCGCTTTTCT
GGATTCATCGACTGTGGCCGGCTGGGTGTGGCGGACCGCTATCAGGACATAGCGTTGGCTACCCGTGATA
TTGCTGAAGAGCTTGGCGGCGAATGGGCTGACCGCTTCCTCGTGCTTTACGGTATCGCCGCTCCCGATTC
GCAGCGCATCGCCTTCTATCGCCTTCTTGACGAGTTCTTCTGAGCGGGACTCTGGGGTTCGAAATGACCG
ACCAAGCGACGCCCAACCTGCCATCACGAGATTTCGATTCCACCGCCGCCTTCTATGAAAGGTTGGGCTT
CGGAATCGTTTTCCGGGACGCCGGCTGGATGATCCTCCAGCGCGGGGATCTCATGCTGGAGTTCTTCGCC
CACCCCAACTTGTTTATTGCAGCTTATAATGGTTACAAATAAAGCAATAGCATCACAAATTTCACAAATA
AAGCATTTTTTTCACTGCATTCTAGTTGTGGTTTGTCCAAACTCATCAATGTATCTTATCATGTCTGTAT
ACCGTCGACCTCTAGCTAGAGCTTGGCGTAATCATGGTCATAGCTGTTTCCTGTGTGAAATTGTTATCCG
CTCACAATTCCACACAACATACGAGCCGGAAGCATAAAGTGTAAAGCCTGGGGTGCCTAATGAGTGAGCT
AACTCACATTAATTGCGTTGCGCTCACTGCCCGCTTTCCAGTCGGGAAACCTGTCGTGCCAGCTGCATTA
ATGAATCGGCCAACGCGCGGGGAGAGGCGGTTTGCGTATTGGGCGCTCTTCCGCTTCCTCGCTCACTGAC
TCGCTGCGCTCGGTCGTTCGGCTGCGGCGAGCGGTATCAGCTCACTCAAAGGCGGTAATACGGTTATCCA
CAGAATCAGGGGATAACGCAGGAAAGAACATGTGAGCAAAAGGCCAGCAAAAGGCCAGGAACCGTAAAAA
GGCCGCGTTGCTGGCGTTTTTCCATAGGCTCCGCCCCCCTGACGAGCATCACAAAAATCGACGCTCAAGT
CAGAGGTGGCGAAACCCGACAGGACTATAAAGATACCAGGCGTTTCCCCCTGGAAGCTCCCTCGTGCGCT
CTCCTGTTCCGACCCTGCCGCTTACCGGATACCTGTCCGCCTTTCTCCCTTCGGGAAGCGTGGCGCTTTC
TCATAGCTCACGCTGTAGGTATCTCAGTTCGGTGTAGGTCGTTCGCTCCAAGCTGGGCTGTGTGCACGAA
CCCCCCGTTCAGCCCGACCGCTGCGCCTTATCCGGTAACTATCGTCTTGAGTCCAACCCGGTAAGACACG
ACTTATCGCCACTGGCAGCAGCCACTGGTAACAGGATTAGCAGAGCGAGGTATGTAGGCGGTGCTACAGA
GTTCTTGAAGTGGTGGCCTAACTACGGCTACACTAGAAGAACAGTATTTGGTATCTGCGCTCTGCTGAAG
CCAGTTACCTTCGGAAAAAGAGTTGGTAGCTCTTGATCCGGCAAACAAACCACCGCTGGTAGCGGTGGTT
TTTTTGTTTGCAAGCAGCAGATTACGCGCAGAAAAAAAGGATCTCAAGAAGATCCTTTGATCTTTTCTAC
GGGGTCTGACGCTCAGTGGAACGAAAACTCACGTTAAGGGATTTTGGTCATGAGATTATCAAAAAGGATC
TTCACCTAGATCCTTTTAAATTAAAAATGAAGTTTTAAATCAATCTAAAGTATATATGAGTAAACTTGGT
CTGACAGTTACCAATGCTTAATCAGTGAGGCACCTATCTCAGCGATCTGTCTATTTCGTTCATCCATAGT
TGCCTGACTCCCCGTCGTGTAGATAACTACGATACGGGAGGGCTTACCATCTGGCCCCAGTGCTGCAATG
ATACCGCGAGACCCACGCTCACCGGCTCCAGATTTATCAGCAATAAACCAGCCAGCCGGAAGGGCCGAGC
GCAGAAGTGGTCCTGCAACTTTATCCGCCTCCATCCAGTCTATTAATTGTTGCCGGGAAGCTAGAGTAAG
TAGTTCGCCAGTTAATAGTTTGCGCAACGTTGTTGCCATTGCTACAGGCATCGTGGTGTCACGCTCGTCG
TTTGGTATGGCTTCATTCAGCTCCGGTTCCCAACGATCAAGGCGAGTTACATGATCCCCCATGTTGTGCA
AAAAAGCGGTTAGCTCCTTCGGTCCTCCGATCGTTGTCAGAAGTAAGTTGGCCGCAGTGTTATCACTCAT
GGTTATGGCAGCACTGCATAATTCTCTTACTGTCATGCCATCCGTAAGATGCTTTTCTGTGACTGGTGAG
TACTCAACCAAGTCATTCTGAGAATAGTGTATGCGGCGACCGAGTTGCTCTTGCCCGGCGTCAATACGGG
ATAATACCGCGCCACATAGCAGAACTTTAAAAGTGCTCATCATTGGAAAACGTTCTTCGGGGCGAAAACT
CTCAAGGATCTTACCGCTGTTGAGATCCAGTTCGATGTAACCCACTCGTGCACCCAACTGATCTTCAGCA
TCTTTTACTTTCACCAGCGTTTCTGGGTGAGCAAAAACAGGAAGGCAAAATGCCGCAAAAAAGGGAATAA
GGGCGACACGGAAATGTTGAATACTCATACTCTTCCTTTTTCAATATTATTGAAGCATTTATCAGGGTTA
TTGTCTCATGAGCGGATACATATTTGAATGTATTTAGAAAAATAAACAAATAGGGGTTCCGCGCACATTT
CCCCGAAAAGTGCCACCTGACGTC
